Addgene plasmid #207096: RIF C-terminal sgRNA
Purpose: pX330 based plasmid for expression of Cas9 and the AATACTAAATAGAATTTTCA sgRNA to target the RIF1 locus.
Depositing lab: Jens Schmidt. Depositing organization: Michigan State University. Publication: Systematic analysis of the molecular and biophysical properties of key DNA damage response factors. Heyza JR, Mikhova M, Bahl A, Broadbent DG, Schmidt JC. Elife. 2023 Jun 21;12:e87086. doi: 10.7554/eLife.87086. PubMed 37341699.
Backbone
  Vector backbone: pX330 Addgene #42230
  Backbone size w/o insert (bp): 8484
  Vector type: Mammalian Expression
Growth in bacteria
  Bacterial resistance: Ampicillin, 100 μg/mL
  Growth temperature: 37°C
  Growth strain: DH5alpha
  Copy number: High Copy
Gene/Insert
  Gene/Insert name: AATACTAAATAGAATTTTCA
  Species: H. sapiens (human)
  Promoter: CMV and U6
  Cloning method: Restriction Enzyme; 5′ cloning site BbsI (unknown if destroyed); 3′ cloning site BbsI (unknown if destroyed)
  Sequencing primers: 5′ U6 forward
Terms and licenses: Academic/Nonprofit Terms; Industry Terms: Not Available to Industry
How to cite: RIF C-terminal sgRNA was a gift from Jens Schmidt (Addgene plasmid # 207096 ; http://n2t.net/addgene:207096 ; RRID:Addgene_207096)
