[The description below was written by a language model from this plasmid's Addgene catalogue record and pLannotate feature annotations shown in this document.]
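Description:
RIF C-terminal sgRNA is a pX330-based mammalian expression plasmid that delivers both components of the Streptococcus pyogenes CRISPR/Cas9 system from a single vector, here programmed to cut at the human RIF1 locus. The insert is a 20-nucleotide guide spacer cloned into the BbsI sites of the backbone, placing it between the human U6 RNA polymerase III promoter and the SpCas9 guide RNA scaffold so that a complete single guide RNA is transcribed in transfected cells. The annotation also picks up a second, partial scaffold fragment just downstream of the full scaffold.

The second expression unit drives Cas9. The record lists the promoter as CMV, and the feature table shows a CMV enhancer followed by a hybrid chicken β-actin/minute virus of mice intron, upstream of the Cas9 coding sequence. The annotation splits Cas9 into adjoining N- and C-terminal portions, which together form one continuous open reading frame, fused at its C-terminus to a bipartite nucleoplasmin nuclear localization signal and terminated by the bovine growth hormone polyadenylation signal. A single AAV2 inverted terminal repeat lies downstream, a remnant of the backbone rather than a functional packaging arrangement, since only one is annotated. No mammalian selection marker or reporter is annotated.

In bacteria the plasmid replicates from a high-copy ColE1/pUC-type origin and is selected with ampicillin through the β-lactamase gene; an f1 phage origin is also present. The name suggests the guide targets the C-terminal end of the RIF1 coding region, as would suit genome editing such as tagging the endogenous gene, but the record does not state the editing strategy or any accompanying donor template.
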