Features (pLannotate 1.2.2; 17 found; start..end, strand, type, name):
      6..246     +  promoter       U6 promoter: RNA polymerase III promoter for human U6 snRNA
    276..351     +  misc_RNA       gRNA scaffold: guide RNA scaffold for the Streptococcus pyogenes CRISPR/Cas9 system
    358..401     +  misc_RNA       gRNA scaffold (fragment): guide RNA scaffold for the Streptococcus pyogenes CRISPR/Cas9 system
    448..733     +  enhancer       CMV enhancer: human cytomegalovirus immediate early enhancer; contains an 18-bp deletion relative to the standard CMV enhancer
   1012..1239    +  intron         hybrid intron: hybrid between chicken β-actin (CBA) and minute virus of mice (MMV) introns (Gray et al., 2011)
   1377..2978    +  CDS            Cas9(N): N-terminal portion of Streptococcus pyogenes Cas9 (Zetsche et al., 2015)
   2979..5477    +  CDS            Cas9(C): C-terminal portion of Streptococcus pyogenes Cas9 (Zetsche et al., 2015)
   5478..5525    +  CDS            nucleoplasmin NLS: bipartite nuclear localization signal from nucleoplasmin
   5559..5670    +  polyA_signal   bGH poly(A) signal: bovine growth hormone polyadenylation signal
   5775..5915    +  repeat_region  AAV2 ITR: inverted terminal repeat of adeno-associated virus serotype 2 inverted
   5920..5971    -  misc_feature   bom (fragment): basis of mobility region from pBR322
   5990..6445    +  rep_origin     f1 ori (sequence partly withheld): f1 bacteriophage origin of replication; arrow indicates direction of (+) strand synthesis
   6446..6495    -  misc_feature   bom (fragment): basis of mobility region from pBR322
   6597..6632    -  CDS            rop (fragment): Rop protein, which maintains plasmids at low copy number; rop
   6727..6831    +  promoter       AmpR promoter: bla
   6832..7692    +  CDS            AmpR: β-lactamase; bla; confers resistance to ampicillin, carbenicillin, and related antibiotics
   7863..8451    +  rep_origin     ori: high-copy-number ColE1/pMB1/pBR322/pUC origin of replication
>Addgene plasmid #207096 | RIF C-terminal sgRNA | addgene full sequence | sequence record 471062 | Addgene NGS Result
CATGTGAGGGCCTATTTCCCATGATTCCTTCATATTTGCATATACGATACAAGGCTGTTAGAGAGATAAT
TGGAATTAATTTGACTGTAAACACAAAGATATTAGTACAAAATACGTGACGTAGAAAGTAATAATTTCTT
GGGTAGTTTGCAGTTTTAAAATTATGTTTTAAAATGGACTATCATATGCTTACCGTAACTTGAAAGTATT
TCGATTTCTTGGCTTTATATATCTTGTGGAAAGGACGAAACACCGAATACTAAATAGAATTTTCAGTTTT
AGAGCTAGAAATAGCAAGTTAAAATAAGGCTAGTCCGTTATCAACTTGAAAAAGTGGCACCGAGTCGGTG
CTTTTTTGTTTTAGAGCTAGAAATAGCAAGTTAAAATAAGGCTAGTCCGTTTTTAGCGCGTGCGCCAATT
CTGCAGACAAATGGCTCTAGAGGTACCCGTTACATAACTTACGGTAAATGGCCCGCCTGGCTGACCGCCC
AACGACCCCCGCCCATTGACGTCAATAGTAACGCCAATAGGGACTTTCCATTGACGTCAATGGGTGGAGT
ATTTACGGTAAACTGCCCACTTGGCAGTACATCAAGTGTATCATATGCCAAGTACGCCCCCTATTGACGT
CAATGACGGTAAATGGCCCGCCTGGCATTGTGCCCAGTACATGACCTTATGGGACTTTCCTACTTGGCAG
TACATCTACGTATTAGTCATCGCTATTACCATGGTCGAGGTGAGCCCCACGTTCTGCTTCACTCTCCCCA
TCTCCCCCCCCTCCCCACCCCCAATTTTGTATTTATTTATTTTTTAATTATTTTGTGCAGCGATGGGGGC
GGGGGGGGGGGGGGGCGCGCGCCRGGGGGGGGGGGGGGGGGSGGGGGGSGGGGSGGGGSGRGGSGGRGRG
GKGCGGCGGCAGCCAATCAGAGCGGCGCGCTCCGAAAGTTTCCTTTTATGGCGAGGCGGCGGCGGCGGCG
GCCCTATAAAAAGCGAAGCGCGCGGCGGGCGGGAGTCGCTGCGCGCTGCCTTCGCCCCGTGCCCCGCTCC
GCCGCCGCCTCGCGCCGCCCGCCCCGGCTCTGACTGACCGCGTTACTCCCACAGGTGAGCGGGCGGGACG
GCCCTTCTCCTCCGGGCTGTAATTAGCTGAGCAAGAGGTAAGGGTTTAAGGGATGGTTGGTTGGTGGGGT
ATTAATGTTTAATTACCTGGAGCACCTGCCTGAAATCACTTTTTTTCAGGTTGGACCGGTGCCACCATGG
ACTATAAGGACCACGACGGAGACTACAAGGATCATGATATTGATTACAAAGACGATGACGATAAGATGGC
CCCAAAGAAGAAGCGGAAGGTCGGTATCCACGGAGTCCCAGCAGCCGACAAGAAGTACAGCATCGGCCTG
GACATCGGCACCAACTCTGTGGGCTGGGCCGTGATCACCGACGAGTACAAGGTGCCCAGCAAGAAATTCA
AGGTGCTGGGCAACACCGACCGGCACAGCATCAAGAAGAACCTGATCGGAGCCCTGCTGTTCGACAGCGG
CGAAACAGCCGAGGCCACCCGGCTGAAGAGAACCGCCAGAAGAAGATACACCAGACGGAAGAACCGGATC
TGCTATCTGCAAGAGATCTTCAGCAACGAGATGGCCAAGGTGGACGACAGCTTCTTCCACAGACTGGAAG
AGTCCTTCCTGGTGGAAGAGGATAAGAAGCACGAGCGGCACCCCATCTTCGGCAACATCGTGGACGAGGT
GGCCTACCACGAGAAGTACCCCACCATCTACCACCTGAGAAAGAAACTGGTGGACAGCACCGACAAGGCC
GACCTGCGGCTGATCTATCTGGCCCTGGCCCACATGATCAAGTTCCGGGGCCACTTCCTGATCGAGGGCG
ACCTGAACCCCGACAACAGCGACGTGGACAAGCTGTTCATCCAGCTGGTGCAGACCTACAACCAGCTGTT
CGAGGAAAACCCCATCAACGCCAGCGGCGTGGACGCCAAGGCCATCCTGTCTGCCAGACTGAGCAAGAGC
AGACGGCTGGAAAATCTGATCGCCCAGCTGCCCGGCGAGAAGAAGAATGGCCTGTTCGGAAACCTGATTG
CCCTGAGCCTGGGCCTGACCCCCAACTTCAAGAGCAACTTCGACCTGGCCGAGGATGCCAAACTGCAGCT
GAGCAAGGACACCTACGACGACGACCTGGACAACCTGCTGGCCCAGATCGGCGACCAGTACGCCGACCTG
TTTCTGGCCGCCAAGAACCTGTCCGACGCCATCCTGCTGAGCGACATCCTGAGAGTGAACACCGAGATCA
CCAAGGCCCCCCTGAGCGCCTCTATGATCAAGAGATACGACGAGCACCACCAGGACCTGACCCTGCTGAA
AGCTCTCGTGCGGCAGCAGCTGCCTGAGAAGTACAAAGAGATTTTCTTCGACCAGAGCAAGAACGGCTAC
GCCGGCTACATTGACGGCGGAGCCAGCCAGGAAGAGTTCTACAAGTTCATCAAGCCCATCCTGGAAAAGA
TGGACGGCACCGAGGAACTGCTCGTGAAGCTGAACAGAGAGGACCTGCTGCGGAAGCAGCGGACCTTCGA
CAACGGCAGCATCCCCCACCAGATCCACCTGGGAGAGCTGCACGCCATTCTGCGGCGGCAGGAAGATTTT
TACCCATTCCTGAAGGACAACCGGGAAAAGATCGAGAAGATCCTGACCTTCCGCATCCCCTACTACGTGG
GCCCTCTGGCCAGGGGAAACAGCAGATTCGCCTGGATGACCAGAAAGAGCGAGGAAACCATCACCCCCTG
GAACTTCGAGGAAGTGGTGGACAAGGGCGCTTCCGCCCAGAGCTTCATCGAGCGGATGACCAACTTCGAT
AAGAACCTGCCCAACGAGAAGGTGCTGCCCAAGCACAGCCTGCTGTACGAGTACTTCACCGTGTATAACG
AGCTGACCAAAGTGAAATACGTGACCGAGGGAATGAGAAAGCCCGCCTTCCTGAGCGGCGAGCAGAAAAA
GGCCATCGTGGACCTGCTGTTCAAGACCAACCGGAAAGTGACCGTGAAGCAGCTGAAAGAGGACTACTTC
AAGAAAATCGAGTGCTTCGACTCCGTGGAAATCTCCGGCGTGGAAGATCGGTTCAACGCCTCCCTGGGCA
CATACCACGATCTGCTGAAAATTATCAAGGACAAGGACTTCCTGGACAATGAGGAAAACGAGGACATTCT
GGAAGATATCGTGCTGACCCTGACACTGTTTGAGGACAGAGAGATGATCGAGGAACGGCTGAAAACCTAT
GCCCACCTGTTCGACGACAAAGTGATGAAGCAGCTGAAGCGGCGGAGATACACCGGCTGGGGCAGGCTGA
GCCGGAAGCTGATCAACGGCATCCGGGACAAGCAGTCCGGCAAGACAATCCTGGATTTCCTGAAGTCCGA
CGGCTTCGCCAACAGAAACTTCATGCAGCTGATCCACGACGACAGCCTGACCTTTAAAGAGGACATCCAG
AAAGCCCAGGTGTCCGGCCAGGGCGATAGCCTGCACGAGCACATTGCCAATCTGGCCGGCAGCCCCGCCA
TTAAGAAGGGCATCCTGCAGACAGTGAAGGTGGTGGACGAGCTCGTGAAAGTGATGGGCCGGCACAAGCC
CGAGAACATCGTGATCGAAATGGCCAGAGAGAACCAGACCACCCAGAAGGGACAGAAGAACAGCCGCGAG
AGAATGAAGCGGATCGAAGAGGGCATCAAAGAGCTGGGCAGCCAGATCCTGAAAGAACACCCCGTGGAAA
ACACCCAGCTGCAGAACGAGAAGCTGTACCTGTACTACCTGCAGAATGGGCGGGATATGTACGTGGACCA
GGAACTGGACATCAACCGGCTGTCCGACTACGATGTGGACCATATCGTGCCTCAGAGCTTTCTGAAGGAC
GACTCCATCGACAACAAGGTGCTGACCAGAAGCGACAAGAACCGGGGCAAGAGCGACAACGTGCCCTCCG
AAGAGGTCGTGAAGAAGATGAAGAACTACTGGCGGCAGCTGCTGAACGCCAAGCTGATTACCCAGAGAAA
GTTCGACAATCTGACCAAGGCCGAGAGAGGCGGCCTGAGCGAACTGGATAAGGCCGGCTTCATCAAGAGA
CAGCTGGTGGAAACCCGGCAGATCACAAAGCACGTGGCACAGATCCTGGACTCCCGGATGAACACTAAGT
ACGACGAGAATGACAAGCTGATCCGGGAAGTGAAAGTGATCACCCTGAAGTCCAAGCTGGTGTCCGATTT
CCGGAAGGATTTCCAGTTTTACAAAGTGCGCGAGATCAACAACTACCACCACGCCCACGACGCCTACCTG
AACGCCGTCGTGGGAACCGCCCTGATCAAAAAGTACCCTAAGCTGGAAAGCGAGTTCGTGTACGGCGACT
ACAAGGTGTACGACGTGCGGAAGATGATCGCCAAGAGCGAGCAGGAAATCGGCAAGGCTACCGCCAAGTA
CTTCTTCTACAGCAACATCATGAACTTTTTCAAGACCGAGATTACCCTGGCCAACGGCGAGATCCGGAAG
CGGCCTCTGATCGAGACAAACGGCGAAACCGGGGAGATCGTGTGGGATAAGGGCCGGGATTTTGCCACCG
TGCGGAAAGTGCTGAGCATGCCCCAAGTGAATATCGTGAAAAAGACCGAGGTGCAGACAGGCGGCTTCAG
CAAAGAGTCTATCCTGCCCAAGAGGAACAGCGATAAGCTGATCGCCAGAAAGAAGGACTGGGACCCTAAG
AAGTACGGCGGCTTCGACAGCCCCACCGTGGCCTATTCTGTGCTGGTGGTGGCCAAAGTGGAAAAGGGCA
AGTCCAAGAAACTGAAGAGTGTGAAAGAGCTGCTGGGGATCACCATCATGGAAAGAAGCAGCTTCGAGAA
GAATCCCATCGACTTTCTGGAAGCCAAGGGCTACAAAGAAGTGAAAAAGGACCTGATCATCAAGCTGCCT
AAGTACTCCCTGTTCGAGCTGGAAAACGGCCGGAAGAGAATGCTGGCCTCTGCCGGCGAACTGCAGAAGG
GAAACGAACTGGCCCTGCCCTCCAAATATGTGAACTTCCTGTACCTGGCCAGCCACTATGAGAAGCTGAA
GGGCTCCCCCGAGGATAATGAGCAGAAACAGCTGTTTGTGGAACAGCACAAGCACTACCTGGACGAGATC
ATCGAGCAGATCAGCGAGTTCTCCAAGAGAGTGATCCTGGCCGACGCTAATCTGGACAAAGTGCTGTCCG
CCTACAACAAGCACCGGGATAAGCCCATCAGAGAGCAGGCCGAGAATATCATCCACCTGTTTACCCTGAC
CAATCTGGGAGCCCCTGCCGCCTTCAAGTACTTTGACACCACCATCGACCGGAAGAGGTACACCAGCACC
AAAGAGGTGCTGGACGCCACCCTGATCCACCAGAGCATCACCGGCCTGTACGAGACACGGATCGACCTGT
CTCAGCTGGGAGGCGACAAAAGGCCGGCGGCCACGAAAAAGGCCGGCCAGGCAAAAAAGAAAAAGTAAGA
ATTCCTAGAGCTCGCTGATCAGCCTCGACTGTGCCTTCTAGTTGCCAGCCATCTGTTGTTTGCCCCTCCC
CCGTGCCTTCCTTGACCCTGGAAGGTGCCACTCCCACTGTCCTTTCCTAATAAAATGAGGAAATTGCATC
GCATTGTCTGAGTAGGTGTCATTCTATTCTGGGGGGTGGGGTGGGGCAGGACAGCAAGGGGGAGGATTGG
GAAGAGAATAGCAGGCATGCTGGGGAGCGGCCGCAGGAACCCCTAGTGATGGAGTTGGCCACTCCCTCTC
TGCGCGCTCGCTCGCTCACTGAGGCCGGGCGACCAAAGGTCGCCCGACGCCCGGGCTTTGCCCGGGCGGC
CTCAGTGAGCGAGCGAGCGCGCAGCTGCCTGCAGGGGCGCCTGATGCGGTATTTTCTCCTTACGCATCTG
TGCGGTATTTCACACCGCATA
[95 nt withheld, positions 5972-6066]
T
[46 nt withheld, positions 6068-6113]
C
[141 nt withheld, positions 6115-6255]
CCTTTGACGTTGGAGTCCACGTTCTTT
[37 nt withheld, positions 6283-6319]
ACTCTATCTCGGGCTATTCTTTTGATTTATAAGGGATTTTGCCGATTTCGGTCTATTGGTTAAAAAATGA
GCTGATTTAACAAAAATTTAACGCGAATTTTAACAAAATATTAACGTTTACAATTTTATGGTGCACTCTC
AGTACAATCTGCTCTGATGCCGCATAGTTAAGCCAGCCCCGACACCCGCCAACACCCGCTGACGCGCCCT
GACGGGCTTGTCTGCTCCCGGCATCCGCTTACAGACAAGCTGTGACCGTCTCCGGGAGCTGCATGTGTCA
GAGGTTTTCACCGTCATCACCGAAACGCGCGAGACGAAAGGGCCTCGTGATACGCCTATTTTTATAGGTT
AATGTCATGATAATAATGGTTTCTTAGACGTCAGGTGGCACTTTTCGGGGAAATGTGCGCGGAACCCCTA
TTTGTTTATTTTTCTAAATACATTCAAATATGTATCCGCTCATGAGACAATAACCCTGATAAATGCTTCA
ATAATATTGAAAAAGGAAGAGTATGAGTATTCAACATTTCCGTGTCGCCCTTATTCCCTTTTTTGCGGCA
TTTTGCCTTCCTGTTTTTGCTCACCCAGAAACGCTGGTGAAAGTAAAAGATGCTGAAGATCAGTTGGGTG
CACGAGTGGGTTACATCGAACTGGATCTCAACAGCGGTAAGATCCTTGAGAGTTTTCGCCCCGAAGAACG
TTTTCCAATGATGAGCACTTTTAAAGTTCTGCTATGTGGCGCGGTATTATCCCGTATTGACGCCGGGCAA
GAGCAACTCGGTCGCCGCATACACTATTCTCAGAATGACTTGGTTGAGTACTCACCAGTCACAGAAAAGC
ATCTTACGGATGGCATGACAGTAAGAGAATTATGCAGTGCTGCCATAACCATGAGTGATAACACTGCGGC
CAACTTACTTCTGACAACGATCGGAGGACCGAAGGAGCTAACCGCTTTTTTGCACAACATGGGGGATCAT
GTAACTCGCCTTGATCGTTGGGAACCGGAGCTGAATGAAGCCATACCAAACGACGAGCGTGACACCACGA
TGCCTGTAGCAATGGCAACAACGTTGCGCAAACTATTAACTGGCGAACTACTTACTCTAGCTTCCCGGCA
ACAATTAATAGACTGGATGGAGGCGGATAAAGTTGCAGGACCACTTCTGCGCTCGGCCCTTCCGGCTGGC
TGGTTTATTGCTGATAAATCTGGAGCCGGTGAGCGTGGAAGCCGCGGTATCATTGCAGCACTGGGGCCAG
ATGGTAAGCCCTCCCGTATCGTAGTTATCTACACGACGGGGAGTCAGGCAACTATGGATGAACGAAATAG
ACAGATCGCTGAGATAGGTGCCTCACTGATTAAGCATTGGTAACTGTCAGACCAAGTTTACTCATATATA
CTTTAGATTGATTTAAAACTTCATTTTTAATTTAAAAGGATCTAGGTGAAGATCCTTTTTGATAATCTCA
TGACCAAAATCCCTTAACGTGAGTTTTCGTTCCACTGAGCGTCAGACCCCGTAGAAAAGATCAAAGGATC
TTCTTGAGATCCTTTTTTTCTGCGCGTAATCTGCTGCTTGCAAACAAAAAAACCACCGCTACCAGCGGTG
GTTTGTTTGCCGGATCAAGAGCTACCAACTCTTTTTCCGAAGGTAACTGGCTTCAGCAGAGCGCAGATAC
CAAATACTGTTCTTCTAGTGTAGCCGTAGTTAGGCCACCACTTCAAGAACTCTGTAGCACCGCCTACATA
CCTCGCTCTGCTAATCCTGTTACCAGTGGCTGCTGCCAGTGGCGATAAGTCGTGTCTTACCGGGTTGGAC
TCAAGACGATAGTTACCGGATAAGGCGCAGCGGTCGGGCTGAACGGGGGGTTCGTGCACACAGCCCAGCT
TGGAGCGAACGACCTACACCGAACTGAGATACCTACAGCGTGAGCTATGAGAAAGCGCCACGCTTCCCGA
AGGGAGAAAGGCGGACAGGTATCCGGTAAGCGGCAGGGTCGGAACAGGAGAGCGCACGAGGGAGCTTCCA
GGGGGAAACGCCTGGTATCTTTATAGTCCTGTCGGGTTTCGCCACCTCTGACTTGAGCGTCGATTTTTGT
GATGCTCGTCAGGGGGGCGGAGCCTATGGAAAAACGCCAGCAACGCGGCCTTTTTACGGTTCCTGGCCTT
TTGCTGGCCTTTTGCTCA
